Addgene plasmid #109766: actc1b-mKate2-Rab38c
Purpose: Muscle specific zebrafish expression of mKate2 fused to Rab38c
Depositing lab: Rob Parton. Depositing organization: University of Queensland, Institute for Molecular Bioscience. Publication: In vivo cell biological screening identifies an endocytic capture mechanism for T-tubule formation. Hall TE, Martel N, Ariotti N, Xiong Z, Lo HP, Ferguson C, Rae J, Lim YW, Parton RG. Nat Commun. 2020 Jul 24;11(1):3711. doi: 10.1038/s41467-020-17486-w. PubMed 32709891.
Backbone
  Vector backbone: pDEST-actc1b-mKate2-ccdb
  Vector type: Zebrafish plasmids
Growth in bacteria
  Bacterial resistance: Ampicillin, 100 μg/mL
  Growth temperature: 37°C
  Growth strain: DH5alpha
  Copy number: High Copy
Gene/Insert
  Gene/Insert name: Rab38c
  Species: D. rerio (zebrafish)
  Entrez Gene: rab38c (a.k.a. si:ch73-173m3.3)
  Cloning method: Gateway Cloning
Terms and licenses: Academic/Nonprofit Terms; Industry Terms: Not Available to Industry
How to cite: actc1b-mKate2-Rab38c was a gift from Rob Parton (Addgene plasmid # 109766 ; http://n2t.net/addgene:109766 ; RRID:Addgene_109766)
