[The description below was written by a language model from this plasmid's Addgene catalogue record and pLannotate feature annotations shown in this document.]
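Description:
actc1b-mKate2-Rab38c is a zebrafish expression plasmid of about 9.6 kb, built by Gateway recombination into the destination vector pDEST-actc1b-mKate2-ccdb, in which the ccdB counter-selection cassette has been replaced by the zebrafish rab38c coding sequence. It is maintained in E. coli through a high-copy ColE1/pUC-type origin and selected with ampicillin via the AmpR β-lactamase gene. Remnants of a pBluescript-type backbone are also present, including lac promoter/operator elements, a T3 promoter, an MCS fragment and a partial M13 origin.

The payload is an N-terminal fusion of the monomeric red fluorescent protein mKate2 to Rab38c. In the feature table, mKate2 lies between attB1 and attB2 sites and is followed directly by the Rab open reading frame, which the annotation software matched to human RAB38 by homology, although the catalogue identifies it as D. rerio rab38c. An attB3 site and an SV40 polyadenylation signal follow. The muscle-specific actc1b (alpha cardiac actin 1b) promoter named in the record is not annotated as a feature. It presumably occupies the large unannotated stretch between the attB4 site and attB1, consistent with a multisite Gateway layout, and the short "copia promoter" hit in that region is probably a spurious match. A fragment matching medaka tyrosinase is also annotated near the backbone. This kind of hit is often associated with Tol2 transposon arms, but no transposon elements are stated in the record.

The construct is intended for muscle-restricted expression of red-tagged Rab38c in zebrafish, allowing live imaging of the subcellular localisation of this small GTPase. It was deposited in connection with an in vivo cell-biological screen examining T-tubule formation in muscle fibres.
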