Features (pLannotate 1.2.2; 21 found; start..end, strand, type, name):
      2..22      +  protein_bind   attB1: mutant version of attB; core recombination site for the Gateway® BP reaction BP Clonase™
     32..727     +  CDS            mKate2: mKate2 is a basic (constitutively fluorescent) red fluorescent protein published in 2009, derived from Entacmaea quadricolor. It is reported to be a rapidly-maturing monomer with moderate acid sensitivity.
    729..753     -  protein_bind   attB2: mutant version of attB; recombination site for the Gateway® BP reaction BP Clonase™
    755..1390    +  CDS            RAB38: RAB38_HUMAN - Experimental evidence at protein level: Swiss-Prot protein existence level 1. May be involved in melanosomal transport and docking. Involved in the proper sorting of TYRP1. Involved in peripheral melanosomal distribution of TYRP1 in melanocytes; the function, which probably is implicating vesicle-trafficking, includes cooperation with ANKRD27 and VAMP7 (By similarity). Plays a role in the maturation of phagosomes that engulf pathogens, such as S.aureus and M.tuberculosis (PubMed:21255211). Plays an important role in the control of melanin production and melanosome biogenesis (Pub
   1394..1414    -  protein_bind   attB3: mutant version of attB; core recombination site for the Gateway® BP reaction BP Clonase™
   1418..1438    +  CDS            lacZα (fragment): LacZα fragment of β-galactosidase; lacZ fragment
   1454..1588    -  polyA_signal   SV40 poly(A) signal: SV40 polyadenylation signal
   1611..1694    -  CDS            large T antigen (fragment): large T antigen from SV40 (simian virus 40)
   2260..2300    -  misc_feature   MCS (fragment): pBluescript multiple cloning site
   2313..2331    -  promoter       T3 promoter: promoter for bacteriophage T3 RNA polymerase
   2376..2392    -  protein_bind   lac operator: The lac repressor binds to the lac operator to inhibit transcription in E. coli. This inhibition can be relieved by adding lactose or isopropyl-β-D-thiogalactopyranoside (IPTG). lac repressor encoded by lacI
   2400..2430    -  promoter       lac promoter: promoter for the E. coli lac operon
   2445..2466    -  protein_bind   CAP binding site: CAP binding activates transcription in the presence of cAMP. E. coli catabolite activator protein
   2479..2571    -  CDS            lacI (fragment): lac repressor; lacI; The lac repressor binds to the lac operator to inhibit transcription in E. coli. This inhibition can be relieved by adding lactose or isopropyl-β-D-thiogalactopyranoside (IPTG).
   2754..3342    -  rep_origin     ori: high-copy-number ColE1/pMB1/pBR322/pUC origin of replication
   3513..4373    -  CDS            AmpR: β-lactamase; bla; confers resistance to ampicillin, carbenicillin, and related antibiotics
   4374..4478    -  promoter       AmpR promoter: bla
   4504..4725    -  rep_origin     M13 ori (fragment) (sequence partly withheld): M13 bacteriophage origin of replication; arrow indicates direction of (+) strand synthesis
   4725..5012    +  CDS            tyr (fragment) (sequence partly withheld): TYRO_ORYLA - Also known as tyro. Experimental evidence at transcript level: Swiss-Prot protein existence level 2. This is a copper-containing oxidase that functions in the formation of pigments such as melanins and other polyphenolic compounds. From Oryzias latipes (Japanese rice fish) (Japanese killifish).
   5594..5614    +  protein_bind   attB4: mutant version of attB; core recombination site for the Gateway® BP reaction BP Clonase™
   6515..6531    -  promoter       copia promoter (fragment): strong promoter from the Drosophila transposable element copia (Sinclair et al., 1986)
>Addgene plasmid #109766 | actc1b-mKate2-Rab38c | addgene full sequence | sequence record 224752 | Addgene NGS Result
GCAAGTTTGTACAAAAAAGCAGGCTGCCACCATGGTGAGCGAGCTGATTAAGGAGAACATGCACATGAAG
CTGTACATGGAGGGCACCGTGAACAACCACCACTTCAAGTGCACATCCGAGGGCGAAGGCAAGCCCTACG
AGGGCACCCAGACCATGAGAATCAAGGCGGTCGAGGGCGGCCCTCTCCCCTTCGCCTTCGACATCCTGGC
TACCAGCTTCATGTACGGCAGCAAAACCTTCATCAACCACACCCAGGGCATCCCCGACTTCTTTAAGCAG
TCCTTCCCCGAGGGCTTCACATGGGAGAGAGTCACCACATACGAAGACGGGGGCGTGCTGACCGCTACCC
AGGACACCAGCCTCCAGGACGGCTGCCTCATCTACAACGTCAAGATCAGAGGGGTGAACTTCCCATCCAA
CGGCCCTGTGATGCAGAAGAAAACACTCGGCTGGGAGGCCTCCACCGAGACCCTGTACCCCGCTGACGGC
GGCCTGGAAGGCAGAGCCGACATGGCCCTGAAGCTCGTGGGCGGGGGCCACCTGATCTGCAACTTGAAGA
CCACATACAGATCCAAGAAACCCGCTAAGAACCTCAAGATGCCCGGCGTCTACTATGTGGACAGAAGACT
GGAAAGAATCAAGGAGGCCGACAAAGAGACCTACGTCGAGCAGCACGAGGTGGCTGTGGCCAGATACTGC
GACCTCCCTAGCAAACTGGGGCACAGAGACCCAGCTTTCTTGTACAAAGTGGTGCAGAAAGAGCATCTGT
TCAAAGTTCTGGTCATCGGAGACCTCGGAGTTGGAAAAACGTCAATAATCAAACGATACGTTCATCAGAT
ATTCTCTCAACACTATCGCGCGACTATAGGAGTGGATTTTGCTCTGAAAGTGCTTCACTGGGACAGTCAG
ACGGTGGTCCGGCTTCAGTTATGGGACATAGCAGGACAGGAGCGCTATGGGAACATGACGCGGGTTTACT
ATCGGGAGGCCGTGGGAGCCCTCATAGTGTTTGACGTGACCCGATCCTCCACGTTTGACGCAGTGCTGAA
ATGGAAAGACGACCTCGACTTGAAAGTCTCCCTCAATAACGGCAAGCCTGTCCCAGCTGTCCTTCTAGCC
AACAAATCTGACCAATCACGCGAAGGCCTGTGTTCCCAGATCCCAAAGCTTGATACCTTCTGCAAAGAGA
ATGGATTTGTGGGCTGGTTTGAGACCTCTGCAAAGGAGAACTCAAACATTGAGGCGGCAGCAAAATGTCT
GGTGGATCACATTTTGGCCCACGAGGAAAACATCGTCAACAACACAGACCCAGATGTGGTGGCCCTGCCC
GGGTACAACAACAACACCAAAGAGCGGGTTCGATCCAGATGCATGACGTGTTCCAAGTCATGACAACTTT
ATTATACATAGTTGATAATTCACTGGCCGTCGTTTTACGGTACCATCGATGATGATCCAGACATGATAAG
ATACATTGATGAGTTTGGACAAACCACAACTAGAATGCAGTGAAAAAAATGCTTTATTTGTGAAATTTGT
GATGCTATTGCTTTATTTGTAACCATTATAAGCTGCAATAAACAAGTTAACAACAACAATTGCATTCATT
TTATGTTTCAGGTTCAGGGGGAGGTGTGGGAGGTTTTTTAAAGCAAGTAAAACCTCTACAAATGTGGTAT
GGCTGATTATGATCCTCTAGATCAGATCTGCGAAGATACGGCCACGGGTGCTCTTGATCCTGTGGCTGAT
TTTGGACTGTGCTGCTCGCAGCTGCTGATGAATCACATACTTCCTCCATTTTCTTCCACTGATTGACTGT
TATAATTTCCCTAATTTCCAGGTCAAGGTGCTGTGCATTGTGGTAATAGATGTGACATGACGTCACTTCC
AAAGGACCAATGAACATGTCTGACCAATTTCATATAATGTGAAAACGATTTTCATAGGCAGAATAAATAA
CATTTAAATTAAACTGGGCATCAGCGCAATTCAATTGGTTTGGTAATAGCAAGGGAAAATAGAATGAAGT
GATCTCCAAAAAATAAGTACTTTTTGACTGTAAATAAAATTGTAAGGAGTAAAAAGTACTTTTTTTTCTA
AAAAAATGTAATTAAGTAAAAGTAAAAGTATTGATTTTTAATTGTACTCAAGTAAAGTAAAAATCCCCAA
AAATAATACTTAAGTACAGTAATCAAGTAAAATTACTCAAGTACTTTACACCTCTGGTTCTTGACCCCCT
ACCTTCAGCAAGCCCAGCAGATCCACTAGTTCTAGAGCGGCCGCCACCGCGGTGGAGCTCCAGCTTTTGT
TCCCTTTAGTGAGGGTTAATTGCGCGCTTGGCGTAATCATGGTCATAGCTGTTTCCTGTGTGAAATTGTT
ATCCGCTCACAATTCCACACAACATACGAGCCGGAAGCATAAAGTGTAAAGCCTGGGGTGCCTAATGAGT
GAGCTAACTCACATTAATTGCGTTGCGCTCACTGCCCGCTTTCCAGTCGGGAAACCTGTCGTGCCAGCTG
CATTAATGAATCGGCCAACGCGCGGGGAGAGGCGGTTTGCGTATTGGGCGCTCTTCCGCTTCCTCGCTCA
CTGACTCGCTGCGCTCGGTCGTTCGGCTGCGGCGAGCGGTATCAGCTCACTCAAAGGCGGTAATACGGTT
ATCCACAGAATCAGGGGATAACGCAGGAAAGAACATGTGAGCAAAAGGCCAGCAAAAGGCCAGGAACCGT
AAAAAGGCCGCGTTGCTGGCGTTTTTCCATAGGCTCCGCCCCCCTGACGAGCATCACAAAAATCGACGCT
CAAGTCAGAGGTGGCGAAACCCGACAGGACTATAAAGATACCAGGCGTTTCCCCCTGGAAGCTCCCTCGT
GCGCTCTCCTGTTCCGACCCTGCCGCTTACCGGATACCTGTCCGCCTTTCTCCCTTCGGGAAGCGTGGCG
CTTTCTCATAGCTCACGCTGTAGGTATCTCAGTTCGGTGTAGGTCGTTCGCTCCAAGCTGGGCTGTGTGC
ACGAACCCCCCGTTCAGCCCGACCGCTGCGCCTTATCCGGTAACTATCGTCTTGAGTCCAACCCGGTAAG
ACACGACTTATCGCCACTGGCAGCAGCCACTGGTAACAGGATTAGCAGAGCGAGGTATGTAGGCGGTGCT
ACAGAGTTCTTGAAGTGGTGGCCTAACTACGGCTACACTAGAAGAACAGTATTTGGTATCTGCGCTCTGC
TGAAGCCAGTTACCTTCGGAAAAAGAGTTGGTAGCTCTTGATCCGGCAAACAAACCACCGCTGGTAGCGG
TGGTTTTTTTGTTTGCAAGCAGCAGATTACGCGCAGAAAAAAAGGATCTCAAGAAGATCCTTTGATCTTT
TCTACGGGGTCTGACGCTCAGTGGAACGAAAACTCACGTTAAGGCATTTTGGTCATGAGATTATCAAAAA
GGATCTTCACCTAGATCCTTTTAAATTAAAAATGAAGTTTTAAATCAATCTAAAGTATATATGAGTAAAC
TTGGTCTGACAGTTACCAATGCTTAATCAGTGAGGCACCTATCTCAGCGATCTGTCTATTTCGTTCATCC
ATAGTTGCCTGACTCCCCGTCGTGTAGATAACTACGATACGGGAGGGCTTACCATCTGGCCCCAGTGCTG
CAATGATACCGCGAGACCCACGCTCACCGGCTCCAGATTTATCAGCAATAAACCAGCCAGCCGGAAGGGC
CGAGCGCAGAAGTGGTCCTGCAACTTTATCCGCCTCCATCCAGTCTATTAATTGTTGCCGGGAAGCTAGA
GTAAGTAGTTCGCCAGTTAATAGTTTGCGCAACGTTGTTGCCATTGCTACAGGCATCGTGGTGTCACGCT
CGTCGTTTGGTATGGCTTCATTCAGCTCCGGTTCCCAACGATCAAGGCGAGTTACATGATCCCCCATGTT
GTGCAAAAAAGCGGTTAGCTCCTTCGGTCCTCCGATCGTTGTCAGAAGTAAGTTGGCCGCAGTGTTATCA
CTCATGGTTATGGCAGCACTGCATAATTCTCTTACTGTCATGCCATCCGTAAGATGCTTTTCTGTGACTG
GTGAGTACTCAACCAAGTCATTCTGAGAATAGTGTATGCGGCGACCGAGTTGCTCTTGCCCGGCGTCAAT
ACGGGATAATACCGCGCCACATAGCAGAACTTTAAAAGTGCTCATCATTGGAAAACGTTCTTCGGGGCGA
AAACTCTCAAGGATCTTACCGCTGTTGAGATCCAGTTCGATGTAACCCACTCGTGCACCCAACTGATCTT
CAGCATCTTTTACTTTCACCAGCGTTTCTGGGTGAGCAAAAACAGGAAGGCAAAATGCCGCAAAAAAGGG
AATAAGGGCGACACGGAAATGTTGAATACTCATACTCTTCCTTTTTCAATATTATTGAAGCATTTATCAG
GGTTATTGTCTCATGAGCGGATACATATTTGAATGTATTTAGAAAAATAAACAAATAGGGGTTCCGCGCA
CATTTCCCCGAAAAGTGCCACCTAAATTGTAAGCGTTAATATTTTGTTAAAATTCGCGTTAAATTTTTGT
TAAATCAGCTCATTTTTTAACCAATAGGCCGAAATCGGCAAAATCCCTTATAAATCAAAAGAATAGACCG
AGATAGGGT
[37 nt withheld, positions 4630-4666]
AAAGAACGTGGACTCCAACGTCAAAGG
[32 nt withheld, positions 4694-4725]
GCTGGCTAAGAACTCATCAGCCTCCCCGGTCCATCTACCCACGTACCAATGCACCAATTGGCCACAATGA
CGGCTACTACATGGTGCCATTCCTTCCTCTTTATAGGAATGGAGACTACCTCCTGTCCAACAATGCTCTT
GGATACGAGTACGCCTACCTGTTGGACCCAGGTCATTGCACAACACCAGAAATGCCCTCTGATCTGCAAA
AGACGTGAATATCTGTTCAGACACCCATATCCACTCTGTTCCACACAGGTCAGAGGTTTGTCCAGGAGTT
CTTGACAGAGGTGTAAAAAGTACTCAAAAATTTTACTCAAGTGAAAGTACAAGTACTTAGGGAAAATTTT
ACTCAATTAAAAGTAAAAGTATCTGGCTAGAATCTTACTTGAGTAAAAGTAAAAAAGTACTCCATTAAAA
TTGTACTTGAGTATTAAGGAAGTAAAAGTAAAAGCAAGAAAGAAAACTAGAGATTCTTGTTTAAGCTTTT
AATCTCAAAAAACATTAAATGAAATGCATACAAGGTTTTATCCTGCTTTAGAACTGTTTGTATTTAATTA
TCAAACTATAAGACAGACAATCTAATGCCAGTACACGCTACTCAAAGTTGTAAAACCTCAGATTTAACTT
CAGTAGAAGCTGATTCTCAAAATTGTTAGTGTCAAGCCTAGCTCTTTTGGGGCTGAAAAGCAATCCTGCA
GTGCTGAAAAGCCTCTCACAGGCAGCCGATGCGGGAAGAGGTGTATTAGTCTTGATAGAGAGGCTGCAAA
TAGCAGGAAACGTGAGCAGAGACTCCCTGGTGTCTGAAACACAGGCCAGATGGGCCCTCGAGCAGGAAAC
AGCTATGACCATGATTACGCCAAGCTATCAACTTTGTATAGAAAAGTTGGCACGCGCAGATTCCGTGTGG
GCCTGGTAATATCTTACCATTTTAAGCTATTTTAAGATTAGGGAAAAAAATTAAATAAAACTACTTTAAA
ATTACTTTCCTTAAAAAGCAACATATTTATTTAGTTTTTGTTTAACTGGCTCAAGATTGTAATATTTTAC
TTTTACATGTTTTTTTAAGTACCTAAATGTGTTCAAAAGTAAAGTATGTTATTGTTTTTTTTTTTTAATG
TTAGCTAAGCTTTAAATTGTAATATATTACTTTTAAAAGTGACTTTTTAAAAATGTAAATAAAAAAGTAA
CTATAAATGTGTAATGCATGTTATTTCTGTGGGTTTTTAATTTTCATCTCAACTGGGCTTACAATTTTAA
CATAATAAAAATCAAATCAAATCAAATCAGGCCCTTATTTGTCACATACACTCTTGTATACTGAAATAAA
CTAAATGTTGAGAAAAATTTAAATACACCAAAATAACGCATACCTTTTTTGTAATTACCTAAGTAAAACA
TTTAGTTCCTTTTTTAAGTGACTCAAGATTGTAATCTATTAATTGTAAAAGATAAAACTAGTGATCAATC
TGACGTGCTTCTATGCAGCCTGTGAGATTAATTGTGATGTTTAATTATTAAACAATTTAAATGGATCAAA
CATTTCACATGTGCTTATTGTGTCCAACAAAACCAGCAGAAGCACTTAAAAATATTGCATGACAACATGA
GTTTTTAATGTAAATTATATATACTTCCTAAACGAAGTTAATCATATTTCTAAAATAATAATGTCATTGA
AATATTTAAATAAATGATAAGCTTTAGTTGATTCAACATAAAATTGAAAGCAATAAGGACTTTTTTTTTT
TACAGCGGTGAAGCAAAAGCATGTAATAATCATATAATATAATAAATAAATAAATAAATAATGGCTCTTG
GTGCAAATATGAACACTTTAAATAAATATAGAATAAATATGATCAATAAGTCATAACGATGTGTTTTATG
TTGATTATAATTTAAACATGTTTCTAACGCAAGTTTTAAAAACTGTTTTAAAGTATTATTTTAAGTTATA
AGATCAATTTGACTCAACATTTTGTAGTGAAAATATGTTGTGTAAAATTAATATAATATACACTATAAAA
ATGCAGGGTTCCACACAATACATTAATGTTGTCCCAACACAAATCGATTAAGTTAACAAATATATGTGGA
TTGAACATAAAAAATTAAGTTGTCCCAATGAAATCTCAAGAATTGTGTTGTTTCAGCTCATTTTAAATAA
GTAGTTTTAACAAGTAAAAAATAACATATTTTTGAGTGTGTATATATATATATTACAAAATATAATAATA
TAAAATGTAAAAGATATAAACCATGCTACATATATTTAAGAGCTATTTTGCACATTACTTTTTTGCAAGC
CATTTTAGTGTTTTTTTTACAAATATATATTAGCTAAATATACAATATCTTAAATATACAATTAATCAGA
CATGCAATTAATGCATTTAACCTACATAAAAATACATGATCAACATATGTTTTATGCTGATTACAACTAA
ATCAAACGTAATGAAATTAATTTATAAAAGCGATTTAAATATGTCAATATTTTAAGTTAAAATCACTTGA
AACCTACTATAAATGAACTTAAATTAAAAAAATCTCCTTTAATTCCAATGCAACAGTGTTGTTTTTTCAG
CTGAGGACCCCCGGTGCAGATGGTTGGCCCCCGGCCCGCTATTCTAAGGAAGCCTTTCTTAATTTTAGGG
CGGCGCTGCATGCGCTCAGATCAGATTCACGGGTGGAGAGGGTTATTTTCTCTTTTTTATTTTTTCTTGC
CTGCTCATATTTGGGCCTGTGTGAACCCCAGGCTCCGCCTCGGCCCCCAGGAGCCGCTCTTATTTAAAGG
GGATCCTCGCCTTCAGTCTTCGTCCCAGTGGAAGCATCAGTCTTGTGATAACAACTTGGTGAGTCCTACA
GACCAGCGCTCGACTCTAGGCTTTAAATGCATTGATTTCTCTGGATTAGCTACCGGGAGAGTTTTAACTT
TGCTTATTAGTCTTGTGCTCGAACTGCTAGGTTTAAAGAGTGTTTTCTCTAATGCATGCATGAAGCGACA
GCTGAAAACCAGAAATAGAGCGTTTGTCCTCCTGTTAAACTCTAGCCTTTCTTTGGCATTTGTCAGTCCG
AGTCTTCAGCTGCCGGCAGGAGATTGGGTTTCAGTAACACTTGCTGAGCACAAACTACACGTGCTTTCTT
CAGATTTAATTCATTATTAATCATTCTAGATTTAAATGATGTTCTTACTCATTGCTGATTATTTTAGCCT
TGCGGAGCAGATTAAATGAGCACGTGTTTCATTAAGATTGATTTAAATATAATTAATATTTCACCACTGT
AGTTTTAAAATTGCCTTCTAAGTCATGGTTGATTTTTAATAGGTATCGGCTCTAATTAGATTACTATTTT
GGTTTTTAAATGTTATTTCTATTTCATTTGTAGGCTCGTTTTTAATGTGATTTTATTAGATTCTAGTTTT
AAAATCATCTCTTAGCCTTAATGAGCAGACTGAATGAACATGTTTCATTAAGATTAACTTCATTATAATG
AATTATTTAATCATTCTAGTGGGTTATAAATCAGCTCTATTTAAATTAATTGTCGTGTTTATTTCTATTT
AATTTTTGATTATTTTTTCAGGGTCGTTTTTATGTGATTTTTTCCCGTTTCTAATTTTAAACTAATTGTT
TGATTTTTATATGATTCGACTCTTTTTAAATGAATTGTTTTGCTTTTTTTATTGAGCATATATATATTAT
ACAATTTCAATCAACAATTGTTGTGCTTTTTAAATGTTGTTTCTATTTCATTTCTAGGGTCGATTTTATT
CGATTCTAGTTTTAAAATCGTGATTTTTAACTTCTAACCTTACTGAGCAGACTGAATGAACATGTTTCAT
CAAGATTAACTTCATTATAGTTAATTATTGAATCGTGCTAGTGGTTTATAAATCAGCTCTATTTAAATTA
ATCATCATCATTATTTCTATTTAATTTTTATTATTTCTTTAGGATTATTTTTATGTGATTTTTTTCACGT
TCTAGTTTTAAACTCAATGCTCATTACTGCTCACCCTTGCTGAGCAGTCTTTCGTTAAGATTAAATTAAT
TAATAACCATTCTAGTTTTAAAACAGTGTCTTAAGGCATAGCTGATATTTTACAAGTTTACTATTTAATA
TATCTCCTTTCTTTTTTTAGGGTCGATTTCATCTGATTTGATTAATTTTTATTATCTTCACTAAGCTTTT
TGTTCTAGGTTTTATTCTCAGTATTATTACTGTTATATTTGAACTGAATTTCTCCTCATAGTTTATTCAT
TTTATTTATTTATTTTTTGTTTATTCGCTATTTTGTATTTTAGTTTTTAATTAGAAATTTTATTAGAATC
GTTTTGAACTAGTTTTTATGCACTCTAACATTAATATTAAATCATAACTATTATTTTTATTATAATTTAT
TTGTGTTTATCTTTTTGTGTAGCTTTCATGTGTTTTTATTTTAGTTTTATTATGTTTGCATTGAATTTTT
TGGACTAGTTTATATAACGATATACAGAAAAGCCATGACAACAAATGTTTTTATAATACCTATTAAGTAT
AAGCTAATCAGATTTCCACTATTCTGTTCAAAGTTAACATTATTAGCCATTCTGATGGATCATTTGACAT
TTGTCATATGTCTTTATGAACACTGCTCTTTCAGATGCCACTTTTAAAGCTGTTTTTTACAGTAAATGAA
CGTTTATTATTATGACATTATTTCCTAAGGCCTCTAGAGTACAGCAGGATGTGGCGTGTGCATTACCGTG
TAATTATGCTGACTGTAAATGTGCATTTATAGACTGTCAGCATGTCTGACTGTGCGCTGTTGTGATTGGT
CCTGCACAGACCAAG
